Addgene plasmid #160343: pMTU-DO-HPH-C4
Purpose: (Empty Backbone) High-copy expression vector for K. marxianus, hygromycin selection
Depositing lab: John Morrissey. Depositing organization: University College Cork. Publication: Rational engineering of Kluyveromyces marxianus to create a chassis for the production of aromatic products. Rajkumar AS, Morrissey JP. Microb Cell Fact. 2020 Nov 11;19(1):207. doi: 10.1186/s12934-020-01461-7. PubMed 33176787.
Backbone
  Vector backbone: Constructed from MoClo Yeast Toolkit (Kit # 1000000061) and own yeast ARS (Addgene plasmid 125062)
  Backbone manufacturer: Partially Addgene
  Backbone size (bp): 4000
  Vector type: Yeast Expression ; Kluyveromyces marxianus
  Promoter: n/a
  Selectable markers: Hygromycin
Growth in bacteria
  Bacterial resistance: Kanamycin, 50 μg/mL
  Growth temperature: 37°C
  Growth strain: DH5alpha
  Copy number: High Copy
Gene/Insert
  Sequencing primers: 5′ tttgctggccttttgctc; 3′ tattctgggcctccatgtc
Terms and licenses: Academic/Nonprofit Terms; Industry Terms: Not Available to Industry
How to cite: pMTU-DO-HPH-C4 was a gift from John Morrissey (Addgene plasmid # 160343 ; http://n2t.net/addgene:160343 ; RRID:Addgene_160343)
