[The description below was written by a language model from this plasmid's Addgene catalogue record and pLannotate feature annotations shown in this document.]
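Description:
pMTU-DO-HPH-C4 is an empty-backbone yeast expression vector intended for Kluyveromyces marxianus, assembled from parts of the MoClo Yeast Toolkit together with a yeast autonomously replicating sequence (ARS) supplied by the depositing laboratory. It is a shuttle plasmid. In E. coli it is maintained at high copy through a ColE1/pUC-type origin and selected with kanamycin via the KanR aminoglycoside phosphotransferase gene. In yeast it is selected with hygromycin through an hphMX6 cassette, which ends in the Ashbya gossypii TEF terminator. The catalogue describes it as a high-copy vector for K. marxianus. The yeast ARS named in the backbone description was not picked up as a feature by the automated annotation, so its position cannot be given from the table. The catalogue lists a backbone of about 4 kb, whereas the sequenced record is 5,026 nt.

No expression promoter or gene of interest is recorded, consistent with its status as an acceptor backbone. The cloning position is instead occupied by a superfolder GFP coding sequence followed by the bacterial rrnB T1 and T7Te transcription terminators. In Yeast Toolkit-style vectors such a cassette typically serves as a bacterially expressed dropout marker: Golden Gate assembly of transcription units replaces it, so correct clones appear as non-fluorescent colonies. The "DO" in the name may refer to this, though the record does not say so, and no bacterial promoter for the GFP is annotated. The associated publication concerns engineering K. marxianus as a chassis for the production of aromatic compounds, which suggests the vector is used to carry assembled pathway or expression cassettes in that host under hygromycin selection.
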