Features (pLannotate 1.2.2; 7 found; start..end, strand, type, name):
    344..1057    +  CDS            superfolder GFP: GFP variant that folds robustly even when fused to poorly folded proteins (Pédelacq et al., 2006)
   1069..1140    +  terminator     rrnB T1 terminator: transcription terminator T1 from the E. coli rrnB gene
   1156..1183    +  terminator     T7Te terminator: phage T7 early transcription terminator
   1434..3008    +  gene           hphMX6: yeast selectable marker conferring hygromycin resistance
   2811..3008    +  terminator     TEF terminator: Ashbya gossypii TEF terminator
   3284..4099    -  CDS            KanR: aminoglycoside phosphotransferase; aph(3')-Ia; confers resistance to kanamycin in bacteria or G418 (Geneticin®) in eukaryotes
   4324..4912    +  rep_origin     ori: high-copy-number ColE1/pMB1/pBR322/pUC origin of replication
>Addgene plasmid #160343 | pMTU-DO-HPH-C4 | addgene full sequence | sequence record 318482 | Addgene NGS Result
TTCGCATCTAGACTGATGAGACGTGGTAGAGCCACAAACAGCCGGTACAAGCAACGATCTCCAGGACCAT
CTGAATCATGCGCGGATGACACGAACTCACGACGGCGATCACAGACATTAACCCACAGTACAGACACTGC
GACAACGTGGCAATTCGTCGCAATACAACGTGAGACCGAAAGTGAAACGTGATTTCATGCGTCATTTTGA
ACATTTTGTAAATCTTATTTAATAATGTGTGCGGCAATTCACATTTAATTTATGAATGTTTTCTTAACAT
CGCGGCAACTCAAGAAACGGCAGGTTCGGATCTTAGCTACTAGAGAAAGAGGAGAAATACTAGATGCGTA
AAGGCGAAGAGCTGTTCACTGGTGTCGTCCCTATTCTGGTGGAACTGGATGGTGATGTCAACGGTCATAA
GTTTTCCGTGCGTGGCGAGGGTGAAGGTGACGCAACTAATGGTAAACTGACGCTGAAGTTCATCTGTACT
ACTGGTAAACTGCCGGTTCCTTGGCCGACTCTGGTAACGACGCTGACTTATGGTGTTCAGTGCTTTGCTC
GTTATCCGGACCATATGAAGCAGCATGACTTCTTCAAGTCCGCCATGCCGGAAGGCTATGTGCAGGAACG
CACGATTTCCTTTAAGGATGACGGCACGTACAAAACGCGTGCGGAAGTGAAATTTGAAGGCGATACCCTG
GTAAACCGCATTGAGCTGAAAGGCATTGACTTTAAAGAGGACGGCAATATCCTGGGCCATAAGCTGGAAT
ACAATTTTAACAGCCACAATGTTTACATCACCGCCGATAAACAAAAAAATGGCATTAAAGCGAATTTTAA
AATTCGCCACAACGTGGAGGATGGCAGCGTGCAGCTGGCTGATCACTACCAGCAAAACACTCCAATCGGT
GATGGTCCTGTTCTGCTGCCAGACAATCACTATCTGAGCACGCAAAGCGTTCTGTCTAAAGATCCGAACG
AGAAACGCGATCATATGGTTCTGCTGGAGTTCGTAACCGCAGCGGGCATCACGCATGGTATGGATGAACT
GTACAAATGACCAGGCATCAAATAAAACGAAAGGCTCAGTCGAAAGACTGGGCCTTTCGTTTTATCTGTT
GTTTGTCGGTGAACGCTCTCTACTAGAGTCACACTGGCTCACCTTCGGGTGGGCCTTTCTGCGTTTATAG
GTCTCAGCTGGAAATCTGCTCGTCAGTGGTGCTCACACTGACGAATCATGTACAGATCATACCGATGACT
GCCTGGCGACTCACAACTAAGCAAGACAGCCGGAACCAGCGCCGGCGAACACCACTGCATATATGGCATA
TCACAACAGTCCACGTCTCAAGCAGTTACAGAGATGTTACGAACCACTAGTGCACTGCAGTACAGTTTAG
CTTGCCTCGTCCCCGCCGGGTCACCCGGCCAGCGACATGGAGGCCCAGAATACCCTCCTTGACAGTCTTG
ACGTGCGCAGCTCAGGGGCATGATGTGACTGTCGCCCGTACATTTAGCCCATACATCCCCATGTATAATC
ATTTGCATCCATACATTTTGATGGCCGCACGGCGCGAAGCAAAAATTACGGCTCCTCGCTCCAGACCTGC
GAGCAGGGAAACGCTCCCCTCACAGACGCGTTGAATTGTCCCCACGCCGCGCCCCTGTAGAGAAATATAA
AAGGTTAGGATTTGCCACTGAGGTTCTTCTTTCATATACTTCCTTTTAAAATCTTGCTAGGATACAGTTC
TCACATCACATCCGAACATAAACAAAAATGGGTAAAAAGCCTGAACTCACCGCGACGTCTGTCGAGAAGT
TTCTGATCGAAAAGTTCGACAGCGTGTCCGACCTGATGCAGCTCTCGGAGGGCGAAGAATCTCGTGCTTT
CAGCTTCGATGTAGGAGGGCGTGGATATGTCCTGCGGGTAAATAGCTGCGCCGATGGTTTCTACAAAGAT
CGTTATGTTTATCGGCACTTTGCATCGGCCGCGCTCCCGATTCCGGAAGTGCTTGACATTGGGGAATTTA
GCGAGAGCCTGACCTATTGCATCTCCCGCCGTGCACAGGGTGTCACGTTGCAAGACCTGCCTGAAACCGA
ACTGCCCGCTGTTCTGCAACCGGTCGCGGAGGCCATGGATGCGATCGCTGCGGCCGATCTTAGCCAGACG
AGCGGGTTCGGCCCATTCGGACCGCAAGGAATCGGTCAATACACTACATGGCGTGATTTCATATGCGCGA
TTGCTGATCCCCATGTGTATCACTGGCAAACTGTGATGGACGACACCGTCAGTGCGTCCGTCGCGCAGGC
TCTCGATGAGCTGATGCTTTGGGCCGAGGACTGCCCCGAAGTCCGGCACCTCGTGCACGCGGATTTCGGC
TCCAACAATGTCCTGACGGACAATGGCCGCATAACAGCGGTCATTGACTGGAGCGAGGCGATGTTCGGGG
ATTCCCAATACGAGGTCGCCAACATCTTCTTCTGGAGGCCGTGGTTGGCTTGTATGGAGCAGCAGACGCG
CTACTTCGAGCGGAGGCATCCGGAGCTTGCAGGATCGCCGCGGCTCCGGGCGTATATGCTCCGCATTGGT
CTTGACCAACTCTATCAGAGCTTGGTTGACGGCAATTTCGATGATGCAGCTTGGGCGCAGGGTCGATGCG
ACGCAATCGTCCGATCCGGAGCCGGGACTGTCGGGCGTACACAAATCGCCCGCAGAAGCGCGGCCGTCTG
GACCGATGGCTGTGTAGAAGTACTCGCCGATAGTGGAAACCGACGCCCCAGCACTCGTCCGAGGGCAAAG
GAATAAAGTAACTGACAATAAAAAGATTCTTGTTTTCAAGAACTTGTCATTTGTATAGTTTTTTTATATT
GTAGTTGTTCTATTTTAATCAAATGTTAGCGTGATTTATATTTTTTTTCGCCTCGACATCATCTGCCCAG
ATGCGAAGTTAAGTGCGCAGAAAGTAATATCATGCGTCAATCGTATGTGAATGCTGGTCGCTATACTGGA
GTCAATACTTTCTAACATTGACCATTTTGCATCATTTTGTTACGGAAAAGTGCTTTCCAATCATATATAA
TTAAAACTAGCGGATCACATTAAAAAGTTCATCCAAAGTGAAAAAACATTCTAAATTTAGTAGACAGCAA
TTGTTTTAAAAGGGTGTTCCTATTTTCATATAACGGAGAGAGTTAAGCTTCCTGTATGCAATTAGCAAAT
ATTTTCACTGTAGAGTTCTGGGACCCGAGCGGCCGCGTGTTACAACCAATTAACCAATTCTGATTAGAAA
AACTCATCGAGCATCAAATGAAACTGCAATTTATTCATATCAGGATTATCAATACCATATTTTTGAAAAA
GCCGTTTCTGTAATGAAGGAGAAAACTCACCGAGGCAGTTCCATAGGATGGCAAGATCCTGGTATCGGTC
TGCGATTCCGACTCGTCCAACATCAATACAACCTATTAATTTCCCCTCGTCAAAAATAAGGTTATCAAGT
GAGAAATCACCATGAGTGACGACTGAATCCGGTGAGAATGGCAAAAGCTTATGCATTTCTTTCCAGACTT
GTTCAACAGGCCAGCCATTACGCTCGTCATCAAAATCACTCGCATCAACCAAACCGTTATTCATTCGTGA
TTGCGCCTGAGCGAGGCGAAATACGCGATCGCTGTTAAAAGGACAATTACAAACAGGAATCGAATGCAAC
CGGCGCAGGAACACTGCCAGCGCATCAACAATATTTTCACCTGAATCAGGATATTCTTCTAATACCTGGA
ATGCTGTTTTCCCGGGGATCGCAGTGGTGAGTAACCATGCATCATCAGGAGTACGGATAAAATGCTTGAT
GGTCGGAAGAGGCATAAATTCCGTCAGCCAGTTTAGTCTGACCATCTCATCTGTAACATCATTGGCAACG
CTACCTTTGCCATGTTTCAGAAACAACTCTGGCGCATCGGGCTTCCCATACAATCGATAGATTGTCGCAC
CTGATTGCCCGACATTATCGCGAGCCCATTTATACCCATATAAATCAGCATCCATGTTGGAATTTAATCG
CGGCCTGGAGCAAGACGTTTCCCGTTGAATATGGCTCATAACACCCCTTGTATTACTGTTTATGTAAGCA
GACAGTTTTATTGTTCATGATGATATATTTTTATCTTGTGCAATGTAACATCAGAGATTTTGAGACACAA
CGTGGCTTTGTTGAATAAATCGAACTTTTGCTGAGTTGAAGGATCAGTCATGACCAAAATCCCTTAACGT
GAGTTTTCGTTCCACTGAGCGTCAGACCCCGTAGAAAAGATCAAAGGATCTTCTTGAGATCCTTTTTTTC
TGCGCGTAATCTGCTGCTTGCAAACAAAAAAACCACCGCTACCAGCGGTGGTTTGTTTGCCGGATCAAGA
GCTACCAACTCTTTTTCCGAAGGTAACTGGCTTCAGCAGAGCGCAGATACCAAATACTGTTCTTCTAGTG
TAGCCGTAGTTAGGCCACCACTTCAAGAACTCTGTAGCACCGCCTACATACCTCGCTCTGCTAATCCTGT
TACCAGTGGCTGCTGCCAGTGGCGATAAGTCGTGTCTTACCGGGTTGGACTCAAGACGATAGTTACCGGA
TAAGGCGCAGCGGTCGGGCTGAACGGGGGGTTCGTGCACACAGCCCAGCTTGGAGCGAACGACCTACACC
GAACTGAGATACCTACAGCGTGAGCTATGAGAAAGCGCCACGCTTCCCGAAGGGAGAAAGGCGGACAGGT
ATCCGGTAAGCGGCAGGGTCGGAACAGGAGAGCGCACGAGGGAGCTTCCAGGGGGAAACGCCTGGTATCT
TTATAGTCCTGTCGGGTTTCGCCACCTCTGACTTGAGCGTCGATTTTTGTGATGCTCGTCAGGGGGGCGG
AGCCTATGGAAAAACGCCAGCAACGCGGCCTTTTTACGGTTCCTGGCCTTTTGCTGGCCTTTTGCTCACA
TGTTCTTTCCTGCGTTATCCCCTGATTCTGTGGATAACCGTGCGGCCGCCCCTGAA
